>Addgene plasmid #11793 | pENTR11 CA NFAT2 | addgene partial sequence | sequence record 18498 | pENTR-F 5'-CTACAAACTCTTCCTGTTAGTTAG-3'
TATGATTTTATTTTGACTGATAGTGACCTGTTCGTTGCAACAAATTGATAAGCAATGCTTTTTTATAATG
CCAACTTTGTACAAAAAAGCAGGCTTCGAAGGAGATAGAACCAATTCTCTAAGGAAATACTTAACCATGG
TCGACTGGATCCGGTACCGAATTCGCGGCCGCACTCGAGCTCAAGCTTCGAATTCTGCAGTCGACGGTAC
CGCGGGCCCAGCTTCCACCATGATCTTTTACCCATACGATGTTCCTGACTATGCGGGCTATCCCTATGAC
GTCCCGGACTATGCAGGATCCTATCCATATGACGTTCCAGATTACGCTGCTCAGTGCGGCCGCGACATGA
CGGGGCTGGAGCAGGACCCGGAGTTCGACTTCGATTTCCTCTTCGAGTTCGATCAGAGCGGCGGGGGCGC
CGCGGCTGCAGAACACTACAGTTATGTGTCCCCTAGTGTCACCTCGACCCTGCCCCTTCCCACAGCACAC
TCTGCCTTGCCAGCAGCATGCCACGACCTCCAGACGTCCACCCCGGGTATCTCAGCTGTTCCTTCAGCCA
ATCATCCCCCCAGTTACGGAGGGGCTGTGGACAGCGGGCCTTCGGGATACTTCCTGTCCTCTGGCAACAC
CAGACCCAACGGGGCCCCGACTCTGGAGAGTCCGAGAATCGAGATCACCTCCTACCTGGGCCTACACCAT
GGCAGCGGCCAATTTTTCCACGACGTGGAGGTGGAAGACGTACTTCCTAGCTGCAAGCGCTCACCGTCTA
CAGCAACCCTGCACCTGCCCAGCCTGGAAGCCTACAGAGACCCCTCCTGCCTGGCCCCAGCGGCCAGTCT
CGCCTCCAGAGCCTGTAACGCTGAGGCCGCCTCCTACGAGTCCAACTACTCC
