[The description below was written by a language model from this plasmid's Addgene catalogue record.]
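Description:
pENTR11 CA NFAT2 is a Gateway entry clone built on the commercial pENTR11 backbone (about 2.4 kb without insert), carrying a roughly 2.1 kb mouse NFAT2 (Nfatc1) coding insert. It is maintained in E. coli as a high-copy plasmid under kanamycin selection. Although the catalogue lists the vector type as bacterial expression, pENTR-series plasmids generally serve as shuttle vectors: the insert normally sits between attL recombination sites so that it can be transferred by LR recombination into destination vectors that supply a promoter, tags or viral elements. The record provides no feature table, so the att sites, origin and any regulatory elements are not itemised, and no promoter driving the insert is stated. The insert was placed in the backbone by restriction enzyme cloning; the specific sites used are not given.

The payload is a constitutively active ("CA") form of NFAT2, a calcium/calcineurin-regulated transcription factor. The mutant carries multiple serine-to-alanine substitutions in the SRR and SPXX repeat motifs of the NFAT regulatory domain. In wild-type NFAT proteins, phosphorylation of these serines keeps the factor in the cytoplasm until calcineurin dephosphorylates them. Replacing them with alanine mimics the dephosphorylated state, which is expected to give nuclear localisation and transcriptional activity independent of calcium signalling. No epitope tags or reporters are recorded. The construct is best seen as a source clone for moving CA NFAT2 into expression vectors of choice, for example to study the consequences of sustained NFAT2 activity, though the record does not state a specific downstream application.
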