Addgene plasmid #11793: pENTR11 CA NFAT2
Depositing lab: Anjana Rao. Depositing organization: Boston Children's Hospital.
Backbone
  Vector backbone: pENTR11
  Backbone manufacturer: Invitrogen
  Backbone size w/o insert (bp): 2400
  Vector type: Bacterial Expression
Growth in bacteria
  Bacterial resistance: Kanamycin, 50 μg/mL
  Growth temperature: 37°C
  Growth strain: DH5alpha
  Copy number: High Copy
Gene/Insert
  Gene/Insert name: NFAT2
  Species: M. musculus (mouse)
  Insert size (bp): 2100
  Mutation: Constitutively active: multiple serine to alanine mutations in the SRR and SPXX repeat motifs in the NFAT2 regulatory domain
  Entrez Gene: Nfatc1 (a.k.a. 2210017P03Rik, NF-ATc, NFAT2, NFATc, Nfatcb)
  Cloning method: Restriction Enzyme
  Sequencing primers: 5′ pENTR-F
Terms and licenses: Academic/Nonprofit Terms; Industry Terms: Not Available to Industry
How to cite: pENTR11 CA NFAT2 was a gift from Anjana Rao (Addgene plasmid # 11793 ; http://n2t.net/addgene:11793 ; RRID:Addgene_11793)
